Addgene plasmid #131079: pYJ36-PB-CRISPR-NKX3.1-E1-gRNA1
Purpose: NKX3-1 knock out
Depositing lab: Xiaojun Lian. Depositing organization: Pennsylvania State University.
Backbone
  Vector backbone: PB-CRISPR
  Backbone size w/o insert (bp): 11659
  Vector type: Mammalian Expression, CRISPR
  Selectable markers: Puromycin
Growth in bacteria
  Bacterial resistance: Ampicillin, 100 μg/mL
  Growth temperature: 37°C
  Growth strain: NEB Stable
  Copy number: Unknown
Gene/Insert
  Gene/Insert name: NKX3.1 Exon1 gRNA1
  gRNA/shRNA sequence: GCTTTCGCCTCCCCGGGCCG
  Species: H. sapiens (human)
  Entrez Gene: NKX3-1 (a.k.a. BAPX2, NKX3, NKX3.1, NKX3A)
  Cloning method: Restriction Enzyme; 5′ cloning site Unknown (unknown if destroyed); 3′ cloning site Unknown (unknown if destroyed)
Terms and licenses: Academic/Nonprofit Terms; Industry Terms: Not Available to Industry
How to cite: pYJ36-PB-CRISPR-NKX3.1-E1-gRNA1 was a gift from Xiaojun Lian (Addgene plasmid # 131079 ; http://n2t.net/addgene:131079 ; RRID:Addgene_131079)
