[The description below was written by a language model from this plasmid's Addgene catalogue record and pLannotate feature annotations shown in this document.]
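Description:
pYJ36-PB-CRISPR-NKX3.1-E1-gRNA1 is an all-in-one mammalian CRISPR/Cas9 plasmid built on the PB-CRISPR backbone and intended to knock out human NKX3-1, a homeobox transcription factor gene. It is propagated in E. coli through a high-copy ColE1/pUC-type origin with ampicillin resistance (AmpR under its own bla promoter). It also retains typical cloning-vector remnants: an f1 origin, lacZα and lacI fragments, the lac promoter/operator, and flanking T7 and T3 promoters.

The payload has two expression units. A human U6 RNA polymerase III promoter drives a single guide RNA made of a spacer targeting exon 1 of NKX3-1 fused to the Streptococcus pyogenes gRNA scaffold. Downstream, after an HIV-1 cPPT/CTS element, an EF-1α core promoter drives S. pyogenes Cas9. The annotation splits Cas9 into contiguous N- and C-terminal portions, which together appear to form one continuous coding sequence. A puromycin N-acetyltransferase coding sequence follows, allowing puromycin selection of transfected mammalian cells. The short gap between Cas9 and PuroR suggests co-expression from one transcript, but no linker or 2A element is annotated. A WPRE follows to enhance transcript stability and expression.

The "PB" in the name suggests a piggyBac transposon design for genomic integration, but no piggyBac terminal repeats are annotated, so this cannot be confirmed from the record. The sequenced record is 9,798 nt, shorter than the catalogued backbone size of 11,659 bp, and the record does not explain this discrepancy. The cloning sites used to insert the guide are also not recorded.
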