Features (pLannotate 1.2.2; 19 found; start..end, strand, type, name):
     30..458     -  rep_origin     f1 ori (sequence partly withheld): f1 bacteriophage origin of replication; arrow indicates direction of (+) strand synthesis
    463..618     -  CDS            lacZα (fragment): LacZα fragment of β-galactosidase; lacZ fragment
    626..644     +  promoter       T7 promoter: promoter for bacteriophage T7 RNA polymerase
    998..1238    +  promoter       U6 promoter: RNA polymerase III promoter for human U6 snRNA
   1267..1342    +  misc_RNA       gRNA scaffold: guide RNA scaffold for the Streptococcus pyogenes CRISPR/Cas9 system
   1390..1507    +  misc_feature   cPPT/CTS: central polypurine tract and central termination sequence of HIV-1
   1576..1787    +  promoter       EF-1α core promoter: core promoter for human elongation factor EF-1α
   1891..3492    +  CDS            Cas9(N): N-terminal portion of Streptococcus pyogenes Cas9 (Zetsche et al., 2015)
   3493..5991    +  CDS            Cas9(C): C-terminal portion of Streptococcus pyogenes Cas9 (Zetsche et al., 2015)
   6112..6711    +  CDS            PuroR (fragment): puromycin N-acetyltransferase; pac from Streptomyces; confers resistance to puromycin
   6727..7315    +  misc_feature   WPRE: woodchuck hepatitis virus posttranscriptional regulatory element
   7610..7628    -  promoter       T3 promoter: promoter for bacteriophage T3 RNA polymerase
   7673..7689    -  protein_bind   lac operator: The lac repressor binds to the lac operator to inhibit transcription in E. coli. This inhibition can be relieved by adding lactose or isopropyl-β-D-thiogalactopyranoside (IPTG). lac repressor encoded by lacI
   7697..7727    -  promoter       lac promoter: promoter for the E. coli lac operon
   7742..7763    -  protein_bind   CAP binding site: CAP binding activates transcription in the presence of cAMP. E. coli catabolite activator protein
   7776..7868    -  CDS            lacI (fragment): lac repressor; lacI; The lac repressor binds to the lac operator to inhibit transcription in E. coli. This inhibition can be relieved by adding lactose or isopropyl-β-D-thiogalactopyranoside (IPTG).
   8051..8639    -  rep_origin     ori: high-copy-number ColE1/pMB1/pBR322/pUC origin of replication
   8810..9670    -  CDS            AmpR: β-lactamase; bla; confers resistance to ampicillin, carbenicillin, and related antibiotics
   9671..9775    -  promoter       AmpR promoter: bla
>Addgene plasmid #131079 | pYJ36-PB-CRISPR-NKX3.1-E1-gRNA1 | addgene full sequence | sequence record 256774 | Addgene NGS Result
CTAAATTGTAAGCGTTAATATTTTGTTAAAATTCGCGTTAAATTTTTGTTAAATCAGCTCATTTTTTAAC
CAATAGGCCGAAATCGGCAAAATCCCTTATAAATCAAAAGAATAGACCGAGATAGGGT
[37 nt withheld, positions 129-165]
AAAGAACGTGGACTCCAACGTCAAAGG
[49 nt withheld, positions 193-241]
T
[91 nt withheld, positions 243-333]
G
[124 nt withheld, positions 335-458]
CCCATTCGCCATTCAGGCTGCGCAACTGTTGGGAAGGGCGATCGGTGCGGGCCTCTTCGCTATTACGCCA
GCTGGCGAAAGGGGGATGTGCTGCAAGGCGATTAAGTTGGGTAACGCCAGGGTTTTCCCAGTCACGACGT
TGTAAAACGACGGCCAGTGAGCGCGCGTAATACGACTCACTATAGGGCGAATTGGGGCGCGCCATTCTAG
ATTAACCCTAGAAAGATAGTCTGCGTAAAATTGACGCATGCATTCTTGAAATATTGCTCTCTCTTTCTAA
ATAGCGCGAATCCGTCGCTGTGCATTTAGGACATCTCAGTCGCCGCTTGGAGCTCCCGTGAGGCGTGCTT
GTCAATGCGGTAAGTGTCACTGATTTTGAACTATAACGACCGCGTGAGTCAAAATGACGCATGATTATCT
TTTACGTGACTTTTAAGATTTAACTCATACGATAATTATATTGTTATTTCATGTTCTACTTACGTGATAA
CTTATTATATATATATTTTCTTGTTATAGATATCAACTAGAATGCTAGCGAGGGCCTATTTCCCATGATT
CCTTCATATTTGCATATACGATACAAGGCTGTTAGAGAGATAATTAGAATTAATTTGACTGTAAACACAA
AGATATTAGTACAAAATACGTGACGTAGAAAGTAATAATTTCTTGGGTAGTTTGCAGTTTTAAAATTATG
TTTTAAAATGGACTATCATATGCTTACCGTAACTTGAAAGTATTTCGATTTCTTGGCTTTATATATCTTG
TGGAAAGGACGAAACACCGCTTTCGCCTCCCCGGGCCGGTTTTAGAGCTAGAAATAGCAAGTTAAAATAA
GGCTAGTCCGTTATCAACTTGAAAAAGTGGCACCGAGTCGGTGCTTTTTTGAATTCTAGATCTTGAGACA
AATGGCAGTATTCATCCACAATTTTAAAAGAAAAGGGGGGATTGGGGGGTACAGTGCAGGGGAAAGAATA
GTAGACATAATAGCAACAGACATACAAACTAAAGAATTACAAAAACAAATTACAAAAATTCAAAATTTTC
GGGTTTATTACAGGGACAGCAGAGATCCACTTTGGCGCCGGCTCGAGTGGCTCCGGTGCCCGTCAGTGGG
CAGAGCGCACATCGCCCACAGTCCCCGAGAAGTTGGGGGGAGGGGTCGGCAATTGAACCGGTGCCTAGAG
AAGGTGGCGCGGGGTAAACTGGGAAAGTGATGTCGTGTACTGGCTCCGCCTTTTTCCCGAGGGTGGGGGA
GAACCGTATATAAGTGCAGTAGTCGCCGTGAACGTTCTTTTTCGCAACGGGTTTGCCGCCAGAACACAGG
TGTCGTGACGCGGGATCCGCCACCATGGATTACAAAGACGATGACGATAAGATGGCCCCAAAGAAGAAGC
GGAAGGTCGGTATCCACGGAGTCCCAGCAGCCGACAAGAAGTACAGCATCGGCCTGGACATCGGCACCAA
CTCTGTGGGCTGGGCCGTGATCACCGACGAGTACAAGGTGCCCAGCAAGAAATTCAAGGTGCTGGGCAAC
ACCGACCGGCACAGCATCAAGAAGAACCTGATCGGAGCCCTGCTGTTCGACAGCGGCGAAACAGCCGAGG
CCACCCGGCTGAAGAGAACCGCCAGAAGAAGATACACCAGACGGAAGAACCGGATCTGCTATCTGCAAGA
GATCTTCAGCAACGAGATGGCCAAGGTGGACGACAGCTTCTTCCACAGACTGGAAGAGTCCTTCCTGGTG
GAAGAGGATAAGAAGCACGAGCGGCACCCCATCTTCGGCAACATCGTGGACGAGGTGGCCTACCACGAGA
AGTACCCCACCATCTACCACCTGAGAAAGAAACTGGTGGACAGCACCGACAAGGCCGACCTGCGGCTGAT
CTATCTGGCCCTGGCCCACATGATCAAGTTCCGGGGCCACTTCCTGATCGAGGGCGACCTGAACCCCGAC
AACAGCGACGTGGACAAGCTGTTCATCCAGCTGGTGCAGACCTACAACCAGCTGTTCGAGGAAAACCCCA
TCAACGCCAGCGGCGTGGACGCCAAGGCCATCCTGTCTGCCAGACTGAGCAAGAGCAGACGGCTGGAAAA
TCTGATCGCCCAGCTGCCCGGCGAGAAGAAGAATGGCCTGTTCGGAAACCTGATTGCCCTGAGCCTGGGC
CTGACCCCCAACTTCAAGAGCAACTTCGACCTGGCCGAGGATGCCAAACTGCAGCTGAGCAAGGACACCT
ACGACGACGACCTGGACAACCTGCTGGCCCAGATCGGCGACCAGTACGCCGACCTGTTTCTGGCCGCCAA
GAACCTGTCCGACGCCATCCTGCTGAGCGACATCCTGAGAGTGAACACCGAGATCACCAAGGCCCCCCTG
AGCGCCTCTATGATCAAGAGATACGACGAGCACCACCAGGACCTGACCCTGCTGAAAGCTCTCGTGCGGC
AGCAGCTGCCTGAGAAGTACAAAGAGATTTTCTTCGACCAGAGCAAGAACGGCTACGCCGGCTACATTGA
CGGCGGAGCCAGCCAGGAAGAGTTCTACAAGTTCATCAAGCCCATCCTGGAAAAGATGGACGGCACCGAG
GAACTGCTCGTGAAGCTGAACAGAGAGGACCTGCTGCGGAAGCAGCGGACCTTCGACAACGGCAGCATCC
CCCACCAGATCCACCTGGGAGAGCTGCACGCCATTCTGCGGCGGCAGGAAGATTTTTACCCATTCCTGAA
GGACAACCGGGAAAAGATCGAGAAGATCCTGACCTTCCGCATCCCCTACTACGTGGGCCCTCTGGCCAGG
GGAAACAGCAGATTCGCCTGGATGACCAGAAAGAGCGAGGAAACCATCACCCCCTGGAACTTCGAGGAAG
TGGTGGACAAGGGCGCTTCCGCCCAGAGCTTCATCGAGCGGATGACCAACTTCGATAAGAACCTGCCCAA
CGAGAAGGTGCTGCCCAAGCACAGCCTGCTGTACGAGTACTTCACCGTGTATAACGAGCTGACCAAAGTG
AAATACGTGACCGAGGGAATGAGAAAGCCCGCCTTCCTGAGCGGCGAGCAGAAAAAGGCCATCGTGGACC
TGCTGTTCAAGACCAACCGGAAAGTGACCGTGAAGCAGCTGAAAGAGGACTACTTCAAGAAAATCGAGTG
CTTCGACTCCGTGGAAATCTCCGGCGTGGAAGATCGGTTCAACGCCTCCCTGGGCACATACCACGATCTG
CTGAAAATTATCAAGGACAAGGACTTCCTGGACAATGAGGAAAACGAGGACATTCTGGAAGATATCGTGC
TGACCCTGACACTGTTTGAGGACAGAGAGATGATCGAGGAACGGCTGAAAACCTATGCCCACCTGTTCGA
CGACAAAGTGATGAAGCAGCTGAAGCGGCGGAGATACACCGGCTGGGGCAGGCTGAGCCGGAAGCTGATC
AACGGCATCCGGGACAAGCAGTCCGGCAAGACAATCCTGGATTTCCTGAAGTCCGACGGCTTCGCCAACA
GAAACTTCATGCAGCTGATCCACGACGACAGCCTGACCTTTAAAGAGGACATCCAGAAAGCCCAGGTGTC
CGGCCAGGGCGATAGCCTGCACGAGCACATTGCCAATCTGGCCGGCAGCCCCGCCATTAAGAAGGGCATC
CTGCAGACAGTGAAGGTGGTGGACGAGCTCGTGAAAGTGATGGGCCGGCACAAGCCCGAGAACATCGTGA
TCGAAATGGCCAGAGAGAACCAGACCACCCAGAAGGGACAGAAGAACAGCCGCGAGAGAATGAAGCGGAT
CGAAGAGGGCATCAAAGAGCTGGGCAGCCAGATCCTGAAAGAACACCCCGTGGAAAACACCCAGCTGCAG
AACGAGAAGCTGTACCTGTACTACCTGCAGAATGGGCGGGATATGTACGTGGACCAGGAACTGGACATCA
ACCGGCTGTCCGACTACGATGTGGACCATATCGTGCCTCAGAGCTTTCTGAAGGACGACTCCATCGACAA
CAAGGTGCTGACCAGAAGCGACAAGAACCGGGGCAAGAGCGACAACGTGCCCTCCGAAGAGGTCGTGAAG
AAGATGAAGAACTACTGGCGGCAGCTGCTGAACGCCAAGCTGATTACCCAGAGAAAGTTCGACAATCTGA
CCAAGGCCGAGAGAGGCGGCCTGAGCGAACTGGATAAGGCCGGCTTCATCAAGAGACAGCTGGTGGAAAC
CCGGCAGATCACAAAGCACGTGGCACAGATCCTGGACTCCCGGATGAACACTAAGTACGACGAGAATGAC
AAGCTGATCCGGGAAGTGAAAGTGATCACCCTGAAGTCCAAGCTGGTGTCCGATTTCCGGAAGGATTTCC
AGTTTTACAAAGTGCGCGAGATCAACAACTACCACCACGCCCACGACGCCTACCTGAACGCCGTCGTGGG
AACCGCCCTGATCAAAAAGTACCCTAAGCTGGAAAGCGAGTTCGTGTACGGCGACTACAAGGTGTACGAC
GTGCGGAAGATGATCGCCAAGAGCGAGCAGGAAATCGGCAAGGCTACCGCCAAGTACTTCTTCTACAGCA
ACATCATGAACTTTTTCAAGACCGAGATTACCCTGGCCAACGGCGAGATCCGGAAGCGGCCTCTGATCGA
GACAAACGGCGAAACCGGGGAGATCGTGTGGGATAAGGGCCGGGATTTTGCCACCGTGCGGAAAGTGCTG
AGCATGCCCCAAGTGAATATCGTGAAAAAGACCGAGGTGCAGACAGGCGGCTTCAGCAAAGAGTCTATCC
TGCCCAAGAGGAACAGCGATAAGCTGATCGCCAGAAAGAAGGACTGGGACCCTAAGAAGTACGGCGGCTT
CGACAGCCCCACCGTGGCCTATTCTGTGCTGGTGGTGGCCAAAGTGGAAAAGGGCAAGTCCAAGAAACTG
AAGAGTGTGAAAGAGCTGCTGGGGATCACCATCATGGAAAGAAGCAGCTTCGAGAAGAATCCCATCGACT
TTCTGGAAGCCAAGGGCTACAAAGAAGTGAAAAAGGACCTGATCATCAAGCTGCCTAAGTACTCCCTGTT
CGAGCTGGAAAACGGCCGGAAGAGAATGCTGGCCTCTGCCGGCGAACTGCAGAAGGGAAACGAACTGGCC
CTGCCCTCCAAATATGTGAACTTCCTGTACCTGGCCAGCCACTATGAGAAGCTGAAGGGCTCCCCCGAGG
ATAATGAGCAGAAACAGCTGTTTGTGGAACAGCACAAGCACTACCTGGACGAGATCATCGAGCAGATCAG
CGAGTTCTCCAAGAGAGTGATCCTGGCCGACGCTAATCTGGACAAAGTGCTGTCCGCCTACAACAAGCAC
CGGGATAAGCCCATCAGAGAGCAGGCCGAGAATATCATCCACCTGTTTACCCTGACCAATCTGGGAGCCC
CTGCCGCCTTCAAGTACTTTGACACCACCATCGACCGGAAGAGGTACACCAGCACCAAAGAGGTGCTGGA
CGCCACCCTGATCCACCAGAGCATCACCGGCCTGTACGAGACACGGATCGACCTGTCTCAGCTGGGAGGC
GACAAGCGTCCTGCTGCTACTAAGAAAGCTGGTCAAGCTAAGAAAAAGAAAGCTAGCGGCAGCGGCGCCA
CCAACTTCAGCCTGCTGAAGCAGGCCGGCGACGTGGAGGAGAACCCCGGCCCCATGACCGAGTACAAGCC
CACGGTGCGCCTCGCCACCCGCGACGACGTCCCCAGGGCCGTACGCACCCTCGCCGCCGCGTTCGCCGAC
TACCCCGCCACGCGCCACACCGTCGATCCGGACCGCCACATCGAGCGGGTCACCGAGCTGCAAGAACTCT
TCCTCACGCGCGTCGGGCTCGACATCGGCAAGGTGTGGGTCGCGGACGACGGCGCCGCGGTGGCGGTCTG
GACCACGCCGGAGAGCGTCGAAGCGGGGGCGGTGTTCGCCGAGATCGGCCCGCGCATGGCCGAGTTGAGC
GGTTCCCGGCTGGCCGCGCAGCAACAGATGGAAGGCCTCCTGGCGCCGCACCGGCCCAAGGAGCCCGCGT
GGTTCCTGGCCACCGTCGGAGTCTCGCCCGACCACCAGGGCAAGGGTCTGGGCAGCGCCGTCGTGCTCCC
CGGAGTGGAGGCGGCCGAGCGCGCCGGGGTGCCCGCCTTCCTGGAGACCTCCGCGCCCCGCAACCTCCCC
TTCTACGAGCGGCTCGGCTTCACCGTCACCGCCGACGTCGAGGTGCCCGAAGGACCGCGCACCTGGTGCA
TGACCCGCAAGCCCGGTGCCTGAACGCGTTAAGTCGACAATCAACCTCTGGATTACAAAATTTGTGAAAG
ATTGACTGGTATTCTTAACTATGTTGCTCCTTTTACGCTATGTGGATACGCTGCTTTAATGCCTTTGTAT
CATGCTATTGCTTCCCGTATGGCTTTCATTTTCTCCTCCTTGTATAAATCCTGGTTGCTGTCTCTTTATG
AGGAGTTGTGGCCCGTTGTCAGGCAACGTGGCGTGGTGTGCACTGTGTTTGCTGACGCAACCCCCACTGG
TTGGGGCATTGCCACCACCTGTCAGCTCCTTTCCGGGACTTTCGCTTTCCCCCTCCCTATTGCCACGGCG
GAACTCATCGCCGCCTGCCTTGCCCGCTGCTGGACAGGGGCTCGGCTGTTGGGCACTGACAATTCCGTGG
TGTTGTCGGGGAAATCATCGTCCTTTCCTTGGCTGCTCGCCTGTGTTGCCACCTGGATTCTGCGCGGGAC
GTCCTTCTGCTACGTCCCTTCGGCCCTCAATCCAGCGGACCTTCCTTCCCGCGGCCTGCTGCCGGCTCTG
CGGCCTCTTCCGCGTCTTCGCCTTCGCCCTCAGACGAGTCGGATCTCCCTTTGGGCCGCCTCCCCGCACT
AGTTAAAAGTTTTGTTACTTTATAGAAGAAATTTTGAGTTTTTGTTTTTTTTTAATAAATAAATAAACAT
AAATAAATTGTTTGTTGAATTTATTATTAGTATGTAAGTGTAAATATAATAAAACTTAATATCTATTCAA
ATTAATAAATAAACCTCGATATACAGACCGATAAAACACATGCGTCAATTTTACGCATGATTATCTTTAA
CGTACGTCACAATATGATTATCTTTCTAGGGTTAATCTAGTATACGCGTATGCGGCCGCTTAATTAATCC
AGCTTTTGTTCCCTTTAGTGAGGGTTAATTGCGCGCTTGGCGTAATCATGGTCATAGCTGTTTCCTGTGT
GAAATTGTTATCCGCTCACAATTCCACACAACATACGAGCCGGAAGCATAAAGTGTAAAGCCTGGGGTGC
CTAATGAGTGAGCTAACTCACATTAATTGCGTTGCGCTCACTGCCCGCTTTCCAGTCGGGAAACCTGTCG
TGCCAGCTGCATTAATGAATCGGCCAACGCGCGGGGAGAGGCGGTTTGCGTATTGGGCGCTCTTCCGCTT
CCTCGCTCACTGACTCGCTGCGCTCGGTCGTTCGGCTGCGGCGAGCGGTATCAGCTCACTCAAAGGCGGT
AATACGGTTATCCACAGAATCAGGGGATAACGCAGGAAAGAACATGTGAGCAAAAGGCCAGCAAAAGGCC
AGGAACCGTAAAAAGGCCGCGTTGCTGGCGTTTTTCCATAGGCTCCGCCCCCCTGACGAGCATCACAAAA
ATCGACGCTCAAGTCAGAGGTGGCGAAACCCGACAGGACTATAAAGATACCAGGCGTTTCCCCCTGGAAG
CTCCCTCGTGCGCTCTCCTGTTCCGACCCTGCCGCTTACCGGATACCTGTCCGCCTTTCTCCCTTCGGGA
AGCGTGGCGCTTTCTCATAGCTCACGCTGTAGGTATCTCAGTTCGGTGTAGGTCGTTCGCTCCAAGCTGG
GCTGTGTGCACGAACCCCCCGTTCAGCCCGACCGCTGCGCCTTATCCGGTAACTATCGTCTTGAGTCCAA
CCCGGTAAGACACGACTTATCGCCACTGGCAGCAGCCACTGGTAACAGGATTAGCAGAGCGAGGTATGTA
GGCGGTGCTACAGAGTTCTTGAAGTGGTGGCCTAACTACGGCTACACTAGAAGAACAGTATTTGGTATCT
GCGCTCTGCTGAAGCCAGTTACCTTCGGAAAAAGAGTTGGTAGCTCTTGATCCGGCAAACAAACCACCGC
TGGTAGCGGTGGTTTTTTTGTTTGCAAGCAGCAGATTACGCGCAGAAAAAAAGGATCTCAAGAAGATCCT
TTGATCTTTTCTACGGGGTCTGACGCTCAGTGGAACGAAAACTCACGTTAAGGGATTTTGGTCATGAGAT
TATCAAAAAGGATCTTCACCTAGATCCTTTTAAATTAAAAATGAAGTTTTAAATCAATCTAAAGTATATA
TGAGTAAACTTGGTCTGACAGTTACCAATGCTTAATCAGTGAGGCACCTATCTCAGCGATCTGTCTATTT
CGTTCATCCATAGTTGCCTGACTCCCCGTCGTGTAGATAACTACGATACGGGAGGGCTTACCATCTGGCC
CCAGTGCTGCAATGATACCGCGAGACCCACGCTCACCGGCTCCAGATTTATCAGCAATAAACCAGCCAGC
CGGAAGGGCCGAGCGCAGAAGTGGTCCTGCAACTTTATCCGCCTCCATCCAGTCTATTAATTGTTGCCGG
GAAGCTAGAGTAAGTAGTTCGCCAGTTAATAGTTTGCGCAACGTTGTTGCCATTGCTACAGGCATCGTGG
TGTCACGCTCGTCGTTTGGTATGGCTTCATTCAGCTCCGGTTCCCAACGATCAAGGCGAGTTACATGATC
CCCCATGTTGTGCAAAAAAGCGGTTAGCTCCTTCGGTCCTCCGATCGTTGTCAGAAGTAAGTTGGCCGCA
GTGTTATCACTCATGGTTATGGCAGCACTGCATAATTCTCTTACTGTCATGCCATCCGTAAGATGCTTTT
CTGTGACTGGTGAGTACTCAACCAAGTCATTCTGAGAATAGTGTATGCGGCGACCGAGTTGCTCTTGCCC
GGCGTCAATACGGGATAATACCGCGCCACATAGCAGAACTTTAAAAGTGCTCATCATTGGAAAACGTTCT
TCGGGGCGAAAACTCTCAAGGATCTTACCGCTGTTGAGATCCAGTTCGATGTAACCCACTCGTGCACCCA
ACTGATCTTCAGCATCTTTTACTTTCACCAGCGTTTCTGGGTGAGCAAAAACAGGAAGGCAAAATGCCGC
AAAAAAGGGAATAAGGGCGACACGGAAATGTTGAATACTCATACTCTTCCTTTTTCAATATTATTGAAGC
ATTTATCAGGGTTATTGTCTCATGAGCGGATACATATTTGAATGTATTTAGAAAAATAAACAAATAGGGG
TTCCGCGCACATTTCCCCGAAAAGTGCCAC
